LOCUS       Exported 6577 bp ds-DNA circular SYN 12-MAY-2021
DEFINITION  Integration of ELO3-mTagBFP2 as an additional copy in genome, use
            auxotrophic marker TRP1(Kluyveromyces lactis). Marker for yeast
            endoplasmic reticulum (ER)..
ACCESSION   .
VERSION     .
KEYWORDS    ZJOM136
SOURCE      synthetic DNA construct
  ORGANISM  synthetic DNA construct
REFERENCE   1 (bases 1 to 6577)
  AUTHORS   Zhu J, Zhang ZT, Tang SW, Zhao BS, Li H, Song JZ, Li D, Xie Z
  TITLE     A Validated Set of Fluorescent-Protein-Based Markers for Major
            Organelles in Yeast (Saccharomyces cerevisiae).
  JOURNAL   MBio. 2019 Sep 3;10(5). pii: mBio.01691-19. doi:
            10.1128/mBio.01691-19.
  PUBMED    31481383
REFERENCE   2 (bases 1 to 6577)
  AUTHORS   .
  TITLE     Direct Submission
  JOURNAL   Exported May 12, 2021 from SnapGene Server 1.1.58
            http://www.snapgene.com
FEATURES             Location/Qualifiers
     source          1..6577
                     /organism="synthetic DNA construct"
                     /mol_type="other DNA"
     promoter        1..19
                     /label=SP6 promoter
                     /note="promoter for bacteriophage SP6 RNA polymerase"
     primer_bind     1..18
                     /label=SP6
                     /note="SP6 promoter, forward primer"
     terminator      2870..3057
                     /gene="S. cerevisiae ADH1"
                     /label=ADH1 terminator
                     /note="transcription terminator for the S. cerevisiae
                     alcohol dehydrogenase 1 (ADH1) gene"
     primer_bind     complement(2925..2949)
                     /label=pHybLex-R
                     /note="ADH terminator, reverse primer"
     protein_bind    complement(3109..3142)
                     /label=loxP
                     /bound_moiety="Cre recombinase"
                     /note="Cre-mediated recombination occurs in the 8-bp core
                     sequence (GCATACAT)."
     protein_bind    complement(4145..4178)
                     /label=loxP
                     /bound_moiety="Cre recombinase"
                     /note="Cre-mediated recombination occurs in the 8-bp core
                     sequence (GCATACAT)."
     primer_bind     complement(4231..4250)
                     /label=T7
                     /note="T7 promoter, forward primer"
     promoter        complement(4232..4250)
                     /label=T7 promoter
                     /note="promoter for bacteriophage T7 RNA polymerase"
     primer_bind     complement(4337..4354)
                     /label=L4440
                     /note="L4440 vector, forward primer"
     rep_origin      complement(4508..5096)
                     /direction=LEFT
                     /label=ori
                     /note="high-copy-number ColE1/pMB1/pBR322/pUC origin of
                     replication"
     primer_bind     complement(4588..4607)
                     /label=pBR322ori-F
                     /note="pBR322 origin, forward primer"
     CDS             complement(5267..6127)
                     /codon_start=1
                     /gene="bla"
                     /product="beta-lactamase"
                     /label=AmpR
                     /note="confers resistance to ampicillin, carbenicillin, and
                     related antibiotics"
                     /translation="MSIQHFRVALIPFFAAFCLPVFAHPETLVKVKDAEDQLGARVGYI
                     ELDLNSGKILESFRPEERFPMMSTFKVLLCGAVLSRIDAGQEQLGRRIHYSQNDLVEYS
                     PVTEKHLTDGMTVRELCSAAITMSDNTAANLLLTTIGGPKELTAFLHNMGDHVTRLDRW
                     EPELNEAIPNDERDTTMPVAMATTLRKLLTGELLTLASRQQLIDWMEADKVAGPLLRSA
                     LPAGWFIADKSGAGERGSRGIIAALGPDGKPSRIVVIYTTGSQATMDERNRQIAEIGAS
                     LIKHW"
     primer_bind     5890..5909
                     /label=Amp-R
                     /note="Ampicillin resistance gene, reverse primer"
     promoter        complement(6128..6232)
                     /gene="bla"
                     /label=AmpR promoter
     primer_bind     6300..6318
                     /label=pBRforEco
                     /note="pBR322 vectors, upsteam of EcoRI site, forward
                     primer"
     primer_bind     complement(6356..6378)
                     /label=pGEX 3'
                     /note="pGEX vectors, reverse primer"
     primer_bind     6478..6497
                     /label=pRS-marker
                     /note="pRS vectors, use to sequence yeast selectable
                     marker"
ORIGIN
        1 atttaggtga cactatagaa cgcggccgcc agctgaagct tcgtacgctg caggtcgtgg
       61 gattcctggg ttaattaaca tcgctagcgt aaaaagggtt ttcagatcgt tagcatttca
      121 cagaatgctc atgaatcctt gttagatccg gccgatacat cattagagtt tgcactaagg
      181 gatactttga aaccaatggc aatctatcgt gtgggaaata tgtttttgct gtgttacaca
      241 gaatttgcct tctttgtcaa taatcagggt tggagaaaga aagaatcgca tattattcat
      301 tgggagggag agccccaaaa atttgcaatt tggtacccgt acatcttggc attcgacagc
      361 aacttcattg agatcagaaa gattgaaact ggcgaattaa ttcgttgcgt ccttgctgat
      421 aagattcgac ttctacaaac aagtactcaa gaaatcctgt actgctacga ggattatcgc
      481 gggtatgata cagttgcgtc gttagatttc tggggttaag atagcaacgt atatagactt
      541 tccttatttt ctttagaata aaaagcataa ctaaagttgt aaaaggagca gaattatgaa
      601 taataaacat tgatgacaat agtggaaaac gacataaata ataattttat aatataataa
      661 tgataattca ccgtcagagg gatttgtatg caaatgattg atgacgcgag aaaaaaaaac
      721 gcgaaatttt tcttcccaaa gcttcgaagt ttttattccg tccacaaagt gaaaaatttt
      781 cagaaaattt tccagactgt gaataaacaa aaggttggct tacgcatttg gcttgtcttt
      841 tttttttttc acaggttctt agtaaataat tgtataaaat atttatctgg agtcttctgt
      901 ttgttgttta gccttgtttg aagttttatt taacttatta ccccagttag gtactgtgta
      961 ttttccgcat atctggtgtc tttttatttg gtcattgatt ggtttttgac agctcttcac
     1021 tcgcttcaag cttacttcta gtttatttat tcggcttttt tccgtttgtt tacgaaacat
     1081 aaacagtcnn nnnnnnnnnn nnnnnnnnnn nnnnnnnnnn nnnnnnnnnn nnnnnnnnnn
     1141 nnnnnnnnnn nnnnnnnnnn nnnnnnnnnn nnnnnnnnnn nnnnnnnnnn nnnnnnnnnn
     1201 nnnnnnnnnn nnnnnnnnnn nnnnnnnnnn nnnnnnnnnn nnnnnnnnnn nnnnnnnnnn
     1261 nnnnnnnnnn nnnnnnnnnn nnnnnnnnnn nnnnnnnnnn nnnnnnnnnn nnnnnnnnnn
     1321 nnnnnnnnnn nnnnnnnnnn nnnnnnnnnn nnnnnnnnnn nnnnnnnnnn nnnnnnnnnn
     1381 nnnnnnnnnn nnnnnnnnnn nnnnnnnnnn nnnnnnnnnn nnnnnnnnnn nnnnnnnnnn
     1441 nnnnnnnnnn nnnnnnnnnn nnnnnnnnnn nnnnnnnnnn nnnnnnnnnn nnnnnnnnnn
     1501 nnnnnnnnnn nnnnnnnnnn nnnnnnnnnn nnnnnnnnnn nnnnnnnnnn nnnnnnnnnn
     1561 nnnnnnnnnn nnnnnnnnnn nnnnnnnnnn nnnnnnnnnn nnnnnnnnnn nnnnnnnnnn
     1621 nnnnnnnnnn nnnnnnnnnn nnnnnnnnnn nnnnnnnnnn nnnnnnnnnn nnnnnnnnnn
     1681 nnnnnnnnnn nnnnnnnnnn nnnnnnnnnn nnnnnnnnnn nnnnnnnnnn nnnnnnnnnn
     1741 nnnnnnnnnn nnnnnnnnnn nnnnnnnnnn nnnnnnnnnn nnnnnnnnnn nnnnnnnnnn
     1801 nnnnnnnnnn nnnnnnnnnn nnnnnnnnnn nnnnnnnnnn nnnnnnnnnn nnnnnnnnnn
     1861 nnnnnnnnnn nnnnnnnnnn nnnnnnnnnn nnnnnnnnnn nnnnnnnnnn nnnnnnnnnn
     1921 nnnnnnnnnn nnnnnnnnnn nnnnnnnnnn nnnnnnnnnn nnnnnnnnnn nnnnnnnnnn
     1981 nnnnnnnnnn nnnnnnnnnn nnnnnnnnnn nnnnnnnnnn nnnnnnnnnn nnnnnnnnnn
     2041 nnnnnnnnnn nnnnnnnnnn nnnnnnnnnn nnnnnnnnnn nnnnnnnnnn nnnnnnnnnn
     2101 nnnnnnnnnn nnnnnnnnnn nnnctttctc ttgaagttgc tgaagaaatg agcgaactga
     2161 tcaaagagaa catgcacatg aagctgtaca tggaaggcac cgttgacaac caccacttta
     2221 agtgcacctc tgagggtgag ggtaagccct acgaaggcac ccaaaccatg cgtatcaaag
     2281 ttgtggaggg cggtccactg ccattcgctt ttgacattct ggccaccagc ttcctgtacg
     2341 gttccaaaac cttcattaac catactcagg gcattcctga tttcttcaaa cagagctttc
     2401 cggaaggttt cacctgggag cgtgtcacca cgtatgaaga tggtggtgtg ttgaccgcca
     2461 cccaagatac ctccctgcaa gatggctgtc tgatctataa cgtgaaaatt cgtggcgtca
     2521 actttactag caatggtccc gtgatgcaga agaaaaccct gggttgggag gcctttacag
     2581 aaaccctgta tcctgccgat ggtggcctgg agggccgtaa cgacatggca ctgaagctgg
     2641 ttggtggcag ccatttgatc gcaaatgcca agaccactta cagaagcaag aaacccgcaa
     2701 aaaatctgaa gatgccgggt gtttactatg tcgactaccg tctggaaaga attaaagaag
     2761 caaataatga gacttacgtg gagcagcacg aggttgcagt cgcgagatat tgcgacttgc
     2821 ctagcaagct gggtcataaa ctgaattgag gcgcgccact tctaaataag cgaatttctt
     2881 atgatttatg atttttatta ttaaataagt tataaaaaaa ataagtgtat acaaatttta
     2941 aagtgactct taggttttaa aacgaaaatt cttattcttg agtaactctt tcctgtaggt
     3001 caggttgctt tctcaggtat agtatgaggt cgctcttatt gaccacacct ctaccggcag
     3061 atccgctagg gataacaggg taatatctgc aggtcgacaa cccttaatat aacttcgtat
     3121 aatgtatgct atacgaagtt attaggtcta gagcggccgc ggaacgatca ttcactatat
     3181 atatatcaat ttatatatac gtatgtgtaa ttgaagaaag atacgttttt tcctctattg
     3241 agaggcctgc tggatgaata gctttacctt ttctaaatcc ttgataccat cagtctctac
     3301 tcctccactt acatcgacac cgatcgcatt tggtaacata ttaatggcaa cagaaacgtt
     3361 atcaggattc aatccaccag cgataatgaa ttttatctcg ggatgacttg cagaccaact
     3421 ggaaattgca ctccaattca atttctcacc agtgccacct tcaccagaat cgaacaacgt
     3481 cagcacattg tctacgtgtt catacaggtc cagtagtaat tcacaatcct gtgggaactg
     3541 gaacctctta atgattggaa ttgaagatgg gatcaaagat ctgtattctt taatatcttc
     3601 atctccatgt aattgtatca catctagatt atattcgtgg tacagttgaa ggacatcatc
     3661 aacggactga tttctaaaca ccccgactag tttagtacct ttcacgttct cttgttggtg
     3721 aactgcagtt gaaatacctt tcgcaacaga tgagtcaatg gttcttttcc taccgggaac
     3781 acaaatgata cctaagtaat cagcaccatc atccacagca gtctttgcag cttcaacggt
     3841 ttgcaaacca cacactttaa cgagcatcac agtagatttc gcaagagggt agctcgctca
     3901 gagtacccaa gtaaatgatt agtaaactga tgtttgatag ttcaattttt caatgaaata
     3961 accttatatt aaaattgata ttactattat acaaaaataa agaataaagg atttgagttt
     4021 atacataaaa taccattatt atttgttcag tgagagatac tggggtatat gggatgtgtg
     4081 tagtgatacc atgcaatcat gtatcaaaca tgggcccggt accgagctct cgagaaccct
     4141 taatataact tcgtataatg tatgctatac gaagttatta ggtgatatca gatccactag
     4201 tggcctatgc ggccgcggat ctgccggtct ccctatagtg agtcgtatta atttcgataa
     4261 gccaggttaa cctgcattaa tgaatcggcc aacgcgcggg gagaggcggt ttgcgtattg
     4321 ggcgctcttc cgcttcctcg ctcactgact cgctgcgctc ggtcgttcgg ctgcggcgag
     4381 cggtatcagc tcactcaaag gcggtaatac ggttatccac agaatcaggg gataacgcag
     4441 gaaagaacat gtgagcaaaa ggccagcaaa aggccaggaa ccgtaaaaag gccgcgttgc
     4501 tggcgttttt ccataggctc cgcccccctg acgagcatca caaaaatcga cgctcaagtc
     4561 agaggtggcg aaacccgaca ggactataaa gataccaggc gtttccccct ggaagctccc
     4621 tcgtgcgctc tcctgttccg accctgccgc ttaccggata cctgtccgcc tttctccctt
     4681 cgggaagcgt ggcgctttct catagctcac gctgtaggta tctcagttcg gtgtaggtcg
     4741 ttcgctccaa gctgggctgt gtgcacgaac cccccgttca gcccgaccgc tgcgccttat
     4801 ccggtaacta tcgtcttgag tccaacccgg taagacacga cttatcgcca ctggcagcag
     4861 ccactggtaa caggattagc agagcgaggt atgtaggcgg tgctacagag ttcttgaagt
     4921 ggtggcctaa ctacggctac actagaagaa cagtatttgg tatctgcgct ctgctgaagc
     4981 cagttacctt cggaaaaaga gttggtagct cttgatccgg caaacaaacc accgctggta
     5041 gcggtggttt ttttgtttgc aagcagcaga ttacgcgcag aaaaaaagga tctcaagaag
     5101 atcctttgat cttttctacg gggtctgacg ctcagtggaa cgaaaactca cgttaaggga
     5161 ttttggtcat gagattatca aaaaggatct tcacctagat ccttttaaat taaaaatgaa
     5221 gttttaaatc aatctaaagt atatatgagt aaacttggtc tgacagttac caatgcttaa
     5281 tcagtgaggc acctatctca gcgatctgtc tatttcgttc atccatagtt gcctgactcc
     5341 ccgtcgtgta gataactacg atacgggagg gcttaccatc tggccccagt gctgcaatga
     5401 taccgcgaga cccacgctca ccggctccag atttatcagc aataaaccag ccagccggaa
     5461 gggccgagcg cagaagtggt cctgcaactt tatccgcctc catccagtct attaattgtt
     5521 gccgggaagc tagagtaagt agttcgccag ttaatagttt gcgcaacgtt gttgccattg
     5581 ctacaggcat cgtggtgtca cgctcgtcgt ttggtatggc ttcattcagc tccggttccc
     5641 aacgatcaag gcgagttaca tgatccccca tgttgtgcaa aaaagcggtt agctccttcg
     5701 gtcctccgat cgttgtcaga agtaagttgg ccgcagtgtt atcactcatg gttatggcag
     5761 cactgcataa ttctcttact gtcatgccat ccgtaagatg cttttctgtg actggtgagt
     5821 actcaaccaa gtcattctga gaatagtgta tgcggcgacc gagttgctct tgcccggcgt
     5881 caatacggga taataccgcg ccacatagca gaactttaaa agtgctcatc attggaaaac
     5941 gttcttcggg gcgaaaactc tcaaggatct taccgctgtt gagatccagt tcgatgtaac
     6001 ccactcgtgc acccaactga tcttcagcat cttttacttt caccagcgtt tctgggtgag
     6061 caaaaacagg aaggcaaaat gccgcaaaaa agggaataag ggcgacacgg aaatgttgaa
     6121 tactcatact cttccttttt caatattatt gaagcattta tcagggttat tgtctcatga
     6181 gcggatacat atttgaatgt atttagaaaa ataaacaaat aggggttccg cgcacatttc
     6241 cccgaaaagt gccacctgac gtctaagaaa ccattattat catgacatta acctataaaa
     6301 ataggcgtat cacgaggccc tttcgtctcg cgcgtttcgg tgatgacggt gaaaacctct
     6361 gacacatgca gctcccggag acggtcacag cttgtctgta agcggatgcc gggagcagac
     6421 aagcccgtca gggcgcgtca gcgggtgttg gcgggtgtcg gggctggctt aactatgcgg
     6481 catcagagca gattgtactg agagtgcacc atatggacat attgtcgtta gaacgcggct
     6541 acaattaata cataacctta tgtatcatac acatacg
//
