>Addgene plasmid #133660 | ZJOM136 | depositor full sequence | sequence record 256876 | Full Sequence
GAACGCGGCCGCCAGCTGAAGCTTCGTACGCTGCAGGTCGTGGGATTCCTGGGTTAATTAACATCGCTAG
CGTAAAAAGGGTTTTCAGATCGTTAGCATTTCACAGAATGCTCATGAATCCTTGTTAGATCCGGCCGATA
CATCATTAGAGTTTGCACTAAGGGATACTTTGAAACCAATGGCAATCTATCGTGTGGGAAATATGTTTTT
GCTGTGTTACACAGAATTTGCCTTCTTTGTCAATAATCAGGGTTGGAGAAAGAAAGAATCGCATATTATT
CATTGGGAGGGAGAGCCCCAAAAATTTGCAATTTGGTACCCGTACATCTTGGCATTCGACAGCAACTTCA
TTGAGATCAGAAAGATTGAAACTGGCGAATTAATTCGTTGCGTCCTTGCTGATAAGATTCGACTTCTACA
AACAAGTACTCAAGAAATCCTGTACTGCTACGAGGATTATCGCGGGTATGATACAGTTGCGTCGTTAGAT
TTCTGGGGTTAAGATAGCAACGTATATAGACTTTCCTTATTTTCTTTAGAATAAAAAGCATAACTAAAGT
TGTAAAAGGAGCAGAATTATGAATAATAAACATTGATGACAATAGTGGAAAACGACATAAATAATAATTT
TATAATATAATAATGATAATTCACCGTCAGAGGGATTTGTATGCAAATGATTGATGACGCGAGAAAAAAA
AACGCGAAATTTTTCTTCCCAAAGCTTCGAAGTTTTTATTCCGTCCACAAAGTGAAAAATTTTCAGAAAA
TTTTCCAGACTGTGAATAAACAAAAGGTTGGCTTACGCATTTGGCTTGTCTTTTTTTTTTTTCACAGGTT
CTTAGTAAATAATTGTATAAAATATTTATCTGGAGTCTTCTGTTTGTTGTTTAGCCTTGTTTGAAGTTTT
ATTTAACTTATTACCCCAGTTAGGTACTGTGTATTTTCCGCATATCTGGTGTCTTTTTATTTGGTCATTG
ATTGGTTTTTGACAGCTCTTCACTCGCTTCAAGCTTACTTCTAGTTTATTTATTCGGCTTTTTTCCGTTT
GTTTACGAAACATAAACAGTC
[1035 nt withheld, positions 1072-2106]
CTTTCTCTTGAAGTTGCTGAAGAAATGAGCGAACTGATCAAAGAGAACATGCACATGAAGCTGTACATGG
AAGGCACCGTTGACAACCACCACTTTAAGTGCACCTCTGAGGGTGAGGGTAAGCCCTACGAAGGCACCCA
AACCATGCGTATCAAAGTTGTGGAGGGCGGTCCACTGCCATTCGCTTTTGACATTCTGGCCACCAGCTTC
CTGTACGGTTCCAAAACCTTCATTAACCATACTCAGGGCATTCCTGATTTCTTCAAACAGAGCTTTCCGG
AAGGTTTCACCTGGGAGCGTGTCACCACGTATGAAGATGGTGGTGTGTTGACCGCCACCCAAGATACCTC
CCTGCAAGATGGCTGTCTGATCTATAACGTGAAAATTCGTGGCGTCAACTTTACTAGCAATGGTCCCGTG
ATGCAGAAGAAAACCCTGGGTTGGGAGGCCTTTACAGAAACCCTGTATCCTGCCGATGGTGGCCTGGAGG
GCCGTAACGACATGGCACTGAAGCTGGTTGGTGGCAGCCATTTGATCGCAAATGCCAAGACCACTTACAG
AAGCAAGAAACCCGCAAAAAATCTGAAGATGCCGGGTGTTTACTATGTCGACTACCGTCTGGAAAGAATT
AAAGAAGCAAATAATGAGACTTACGTGGAGCAGCACGAGGTTGCAGTCGCGAGATATTGCGACTTGCCTA
GCAAGCTGGGTCATAAACTGAATTGAGGCGCGCCACTTCTAAATAAGCGAATTTCTTATGATTTATGATT
TTTATTATTAAATAAGTTATAAAAAAAATAAGTGTATACAAATTTTAAAGTGACTCTTAGGTTTTAAAAC
GAAAATTCTTATTCTTGAGTAACTCTTTCCTGTAGGTCAGGTTGCTTTCTCAGGTATAGTATGAGGTCGC
TCTTATTGACCACACCTCTACCGGCAGATCCGCTAGGGATAACAGGGTAATATCTGCAGGTCGACAACCC
TTAATATAACTTCGTATAATGTATGCTATACGAAGTTATTAGGTCTAGAGCGGCCGCGGAACGATCATTC
ACTATATATATATCAATTTATATATACGTATGTGTAATTGAAGAAAGATACGTTTTTTCCTCTATTGAGA
GGCCTGCTGGATGAATAGCTTTACCTTTTCTAAATCCTTGATACCATCAGTCTCTACTCCTCCACTTACA
TCGACACCGATCGCATTTGGTAACATATTAATGGCAACAGAAACGTTATCAGGATTCAATCCACCAGCGA
TAATGAATTTTATCTCGGGATGACTTGCAGACCAACTGGAAATTGCACTCCAATTCAATTTCTCACCAGT
GCCACCTTCACCAGAATCGAACAACGTCAGCACATTGTCTACGTGTTCATACAGGTCCAGTAGTAATTCA
CAATCCTGTGGGAACTGGAACCTCTTAATGATTGGAATTGAAGATGGGATCAAAGATCTGTATTCTTTAA
TATCTTCATCTCCATGTAATTGTATCACATCTAGATTATATTCGTGGTACAGTTGAAGGACATCATCAAC
GGACTGATTTCTAAACACCCCGACTAGTTTAGTACCTTTCACGTTCTCTTGTTGGTGAACTGCAGTTGAA
ATACCTTTCGCAACAGATGAGTCAATGGTTCTTTTCCTACCGGGAACACAAATGATACCTAAGTAATCAG
CACCATCATCCACAGCAGTCTTTGCAGCTTCAACGGTTTGCAAACCACACACTTTAACGAGCATCACAGT
AGATTTCGCAAGAGGGTAGCTCGCTCAGAGTACCCAAGTAAATGATTAGTAAACTGATGTTTGATAGTTC
AATTTTTCAATGAAATAACCTTATATTAAAATTGATATTACTATTATACAAAAATAAAGAATAAAGGATT
TGAGTTTATACATAAAATACCATTATTATTTGTTCAGTGAGAGATACCGGGGTATATGGGATGTGTGTAG
TGATACCATGCAATCATGTATCAAACATGGGCCCGGTACCGAGCTCTGGTCGAGAACCCTTAATATAACT
TCGTATAATGTATGCTATACGAAGTTATTAGGTGATATCAGATCCACTAGTGGCCTATGCGGCCGCGGAT
CTGCCGGTCTCCCTATAGTGAGTCGTATTAATTTCGATAAGCCAGGTTAACCTGCATTAATGAATCGGCC
AACGCGCGGGGAGAGGCGGTTTGCGTATTGGGCGCTCTTCCGCTTCCTCGCTCACTGACTCGCTGCGCTC
GGTCGTTCGGCTGCGGCGAGCGGTATCAGCTCACTCAAAGGCGGTAATACGGTTATCCACAGAATCAGGG
GATAACGCAGGAAAGAACATGTGAGCAAAAGGCCAGCAAAAGGCCAGGAACCGTAAAAAGGCCGCGTTGC
TGGCGTTTTTCCATAGGCTCCGCCCCCCTGACGAGCATCACAAAAATCGACGCTCAAGTCAGAGGTGGCG
AAACCCGACAGGACTATAAAGATACCAGGCGTTTCCCCCTGGAAGCTCCCTCGTGCGCTCTCCTGTTCCG
ACCCTGCCGCTTACCGGATACCTGTCCGCCTTTCTCCCTTCGGGAAGCGTGGCGCTTTCTCAATGCTCAC
GCTGTAGGTATCTCAGTTCGGTGTAGGTCGTTCGCTCCAAGCTGGGCTGTGTGCACGAACCCCCCGTTCA
GCCCGACCGCTGCGCCTTATCCGGTAACTATCGTCTTGAGTCCAACCCGGTAAGACACGACTTATCGCCA
CTGGCAGCAGCCACTGGTAACAGGATTAGCAGAGCGAGGTATGTAGGCGGTGCTACAGAGTTCTTGAAGT
GGTGGCCTAACTACGGCTACACTAGAAGGACAGTATTTGGTATCTGCGCTCTGCTGAAGCCAGTTACCTT
CGGAAAAAGAGTTGGTAGCTCTTGATCCGGCAAACAAACCACCGCTGGTAGCGGTGGTTTTTTTGTTTGC
AAGCAGCAGATTACGCGCAGAAAAAAAGGATCTCAAGAAGATCCTTTGATCTTTTCTACGGGGTCTGACG
CTCAGTGGAACGAAAACTCACGTTAAGGGATTTTGGTCATGAGATTATCAAAAAGGATCTTCACCTAGAT
CCTTTTAAATTAAAAATGAAGTTTTAAATCAATCTAAAGTATATATGAGTAAACTTGGTCTGACAGTTAC
CAATGCTTAATCAGTGAGGCACCTATCTCAGCGATCTGTCTATTTCGTTCATCCATAGTTGCCTGACTCC
CCGTCGTGTAGATAACTACGATACGGGAGGGCTTACCATCTGGCCCCAGTGCTGCAATGATACCGCGAGA
CCCACGCTCACCGGCTCCAGATTTATCAGCAATAAACCAGCCAGCCGGAAGGGCCGAGCGCAGAAGTGGT
CCTGCAACTTTATCCGCCTCCATCCAGTCTATTAATTGTTGCCGGGAAGCTAGAGTAAGTAGTTCGCCAG
TTAATAGTTTGCGCAACGTTGTTGCCATTGCTACAGGCATCGTGGTGTCACGCTCGTCGTTTGGTATGGC
TTCATTCAGCTCCGGTTCCCAACGATCAAGGCGAGTTACATGATCCCCCATGTTGTGCAAAAAAGCGGTT
AGCTCCTTCGGTCCTCCGATCGTTGTCAGAAGTAAGTTGGCCGCAGTGTTATCACTCATGGTTATGGCAG
CACTGCATAATTCTCTTACTGTCATGCCATCCGTAAGATGCTTTTCTGTGACTGGTGAGTACTCAACCAA
GTCATTCTGAGAATAGTGTATGCGGCGACCGAGTTGCTCTTGCCCGGCGTCAATACGGGATAATACCGCG
CCACATAGCAGAACTTTAAAAGTGCTCATCATTGGAAAACGTTCTTCGGGGCGAAAACTCTCAAGGATCT
TACCGCTGTTGAGATCCAGTTCGATGTAACCCACTCGTGCACCCAACTGATCTTCAGCATCTTTTACTTT
CACCAGCGTTTCTGGGTGAGCAAAAACAGGAAGGCAAAATGCCGCAAAAAAGGGAATAAGGGCGACACGG
AAATGTTGAATACTCATACTCTTCCTTTTTCAATATTATTGAAGCATTTATCAGGGTTATTGTCTCATGA
GCGGATACATATTTGAATGTATTTAGAAAAATAAACAAATAGGGGTTCCGCGCACATTTCCCCGAAAAGT
GCCACCTGACGTCTAAGAAACCATTATTATCATGACATTAACCTATAAAAATAGGCGTATCACGAGGCCC
TTTCGTCTCGCGCGTTTCGGTGATGACGGTGAAAACCTCTGACACATGCAGCTCCCGGAGACGGTCACAG
CTTGTCTGTAAGCGGATGCCGGGAGCAGACAAGCCCGTCAGGGCGCGTCAGCGGGTGTTGGCGGGTGTCG
GGGCTGGCTTAACTATGCGGCATCAGAGCAGATTGTACTGAGAGTGCACCATATGGACATATTGTCGTTA
GAACGCGGCTACAATTAATACATAACCTTATGTATCATACACATACGATTTAGGTGACACTATA
Features (pLannotate 1.2.2; 15 found; start..end, strand, type, name):
     74..499     +  CDS            ROM2 (fragment): ROM2_YEAST - Experimental evidence at protein level: Swiss-Prot protein existence level 1. Stimulates the exchange of RHO1 GDP-bound form into GTP-bound form. From Saccharomyces cerevisiae (strain ATCC 204508 / S288c) (Baker's yeast).
   1072..2106    +  CDS            ELO3 (sequence withheld): ELO3_YEAST - Also known as APA1 From Saccharomyces cerevisiae (strain ATCC 204508 / S288c) (Baker's yeast).
   2131..2829    +  CDS            TagBFP: TagBFP is a basic (constitutively fluorescent) blue fluorescent protein published in 2008, derived from Entacmaea quadricolor. It is reported to be a very rapidly-maturing monomer with very low acid sensitivity.
   2853..3040    +  terminator     ADH1 terminator: S. cerevisiae ADH1; transcription terminator for the S. cerevisiae alcohol dehydrogenase 1 (ADH1) gene
   3092..3125    -  protein_bind   loxP: Cre-mediated recombination occurs in the 8-bp core sequence (GCATACAT). Cre recombinase
   3221..3850    -  CDS            TRP1: TRPF_KLULA - Protein inferred from homology: Swiss-Prot protein existence level 3. From Kluyveromyces lactis (strain ATCC 8585 / CBS 2359 / DSM 70799 / NBRC 1267 / NRRL Y-1140 / WM37) (Yeast) (Candida sphaerica).
   4131..4164    -  protein_bind   loxP: Cre-mediated recombination occurs in the 8-bp core sequence (GCATACAT). Cre recombinase
   4218..4236    -  promoter       T7 promoter: promoter for bacteriophage T7 RNA polymerase
   4258..4311    -  CDS            lacI (fragment): lac repressor; lacI; The lac repressor binds to the lac operator to inhibit transcription in E. coli. This inhibition can be relieved by adding lactose or isopropyl-β-D-thiogalactopyranoside (IPTG).
   4494..5082    -  rep_origin     ori: high-copy-number ColE1/pMB1/pBR322/pUC origin of replication
   5253..6113    -  CDS            AmpR: β-lactamase; bla; confers resistance to ampicillin, carbenicillin, and related antibiotics
   6114..6218    -  promoter       AmpR promoter: bla
   6313..6348    +  CDS            rop (fragment): Rop protein, which maintains plasmids at low copy number; rop
   6450..6501    +  misc_feature   bom (fragment): basis of mobility region from pBR322
   6564..2       +  promoter       SP6 promoter (across the origin): promoter for bacteriophage SP6 RNA polymerase
