[The description below was written by a language model from this plasmid's Addgene catalogue record, the feature table of its GenBank file and pLannotate feature annotations shown in this document.]
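Description:
ZJOM136 is a yeast integrating plasmid of about 6.6 kb, built on the Clhn-mTagBFP2-Trp backbone, that places a blue-fluorescent endoplasmic reticulum marker into the Saccharomyces cerevisiae genome as an additional gene copy. It is propagated in E. coli through a high-copy ColE1/pUC-type origin and the AmpR β-lactamase gene. No yeast replication origin (2μ or ARS/CEN) is annotated, which fits its stated use as an integrating construct. Small fragments of lacI, rop and bom appear to be backbone remnants, and SP6 and T7 phage promoters flank the cloned region.

The payload, named p1k-ELO3-mTagBFP2, is the complete S. cerevisiae ELO3 open reading frame fused at its C terminus to mTagBFP2 (detected as TagBFP by the automated annotation) and followed by the ADH1 transcription terminator. Roughly 1 kb of sequence lies upstream of ELO3 and includes a fragment of the ROM2 coding sequence. The "p1k" in the insert name suggests that this is about 1 kb of native upstream promoter sequence, although the record does not explicitly annotate a promoter. Downstream, on the opposite strand, is the Kluyveromyces lactis TRP1 gene, which provides tryptophan prototrophy for selecting integrants in trp1 strains. It is bracketed by two loxP sites, so Cre recombinase could excise the marker and allow it to be reused.

The plasmid belongs to a validated set of fluorescent-protein organelle markers for budding yeast, and the Elo3 fusion labels the ER for live-cell imaging and colocalisation studies. The record does not state the integration locus or how the plasmid is linearised. The two feature tables come from sequence records that differ by a few bases in length and are offset in coordinates, but they agree on content.
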