Addgene plasmid #133660: ZJOM136
Purpose: Integration of ELO3-mTagBFP2 as an additional copy in genome, use auxotrophic marker TRP1(Kluyveromyces lactis). Marker for yeast endoplasmic reticulum (ER).
Depositing lab: Zhiping Xie. Depositing organization: Shanghai Jiao Tong University. Publication: A Validated Set of Fluorescent-Protein-Based Markers for Major Organelles in Yeast (Saccharomyces cerevisiae). Zhu J, Zhang ZT, Tang SW, Zhao BS, Li H, Song JZ, Li D, Xie Z. MBio. 2019 Sep 3;10(5). pii: mBio.01691-19. doi: 10.1128/mBio.01691-19. PubMed 31481383.
Backbone
  Vector backbone: Clhn-mTagBFP2-Trp
  Vector type: Yeast Expression
Growth in bacteria
  Bacterial resistance: Ampicillin, 100 μg/mL
  Growth temperature: 37°C
  Growth strain: DH5alpha
  Copy number: Unknown
Gene/Insert
  Gene/Insert name: p1k-ELO3-mTagBFP2
  Species: S. cerevisiae (budding yeast)
  Insert size (bp): 2000
  Entrez Gene: ELO3 (a.k.a. YLR372W, APA1, SRE1, SUR4, VBM1)
  Tag / fusion protein: mTagBFP2 (C terminal on insert)
  Cloning method: Gibson Cloning
Terms and licenses: Academic/Nonprofit Terms; Industry Terms: Not Available to Industry
How to cite: ZJOM136 was a gift from Zhiping Xie (Addgene plasmid # 133660 ; http://n2t.net/addgene:133660 ; RRID:Addgene_133660)
